>Addgene plasmid #60777 | pZM3[I:FruR-L,I:RbsR-L] | depositor full sequence | sequence record 97759 | pZM3[I:FruR-L,I:RbsR-L] sequence 5655 bps
ATCCGGATATAGTTCCTCCTTTCAGCAAAAAACCCCTCAAGACCCGTTTAGAGGCCCCAAGGGGTTATGC
TAGTTATTGCTCAGCGGTGGCAGCAGCCAACTCAGCTTCCTTTCGGGCTTTGTTAGCAGCCGGATCTCAG
TGGTGGTGGTGGTGGTGCTCGAGTTAGCTACGGCTGAGCACGCCGCGGCGATAGAGATTACGTTTAATGC
GCGTTAAACCAGGTTTTGGCTTACGCGGTTCGTCCAGGCTTGCCAGGACAATCTCCAGCACACGCTCTGC
GACATCGCGGTGACGTTGAGCCACTGCCAGCACCGGACACTGTAAGAAGTCGAGCAGTTCGTTATCGCCA
AAGGTGGCAATTGCCAGGTCAGAAGGCAGTTTGCCGTCGCGACGCAGCGTGACATCCATCACTCCTTGCA
ACAACGCAAACGACGTTGTGAACAGCGCCTGCGGCATCGGATGCGTTTCCAGCCATTTTTCGAATAACTG
GGCAGCCGCCTCCCGCTCATAGCTGTTGGCATACAGGAAATGCACTTCGCGCGGATCATCTTTCCAGGCA
GTACGGAAACCTTGTTCACGCAGGAAGCTGACAGAAAGCTCCGGTAGCGCACCAAGATAAAGCACCGTCT
CGGCGGGAAACTTACGTAACTCTTCCGCCAGCATTTCGGCATCATCCTGATCGGCACCAACCACGCTGGT
GAAGTGTTCACGATCGAGGGCGCGGTCCAGCGCGACAATCGGGAACGGGTCGTTAGCCCAGCGTTGATAA
AAAGGATGCTCAGGAGGCAACGACGTCGAAACAATAATGGCATCAACCTGACGCTGTAAAAGGTGCTCAA
TGCACCGCATTTCGTTGTCTGGCTGATCTTCTGAGCAGGCAATCAGCAGTTGATAACCCCGTTGCCGCGC
CTGGCGTTCAAGATAGTTAGCGATGCGGGTATAGCTGGTGTTCTCCAGATCGGGGATCACAAGACCAATA
GAACGGCTACTTTTGCCCGCCAGTTGTTGTGCCACGCGGTTGGGAATGTAATTGAGCTCCGCCATCGCCG
CTTCCACTTTTTCCCGCGTTTTCGCAGAAACGTGGCTGGCCTGGTTCACCACGCGGGAAACGGTCTGATA
AGAGACACCGGCATACTCTGCGACATCGTATAACGTTACTGGTTTCACATTCACCACCCTGAATTGACTC
TCTTCCGGGCGCTATCATGCCATACCGCGAAAGGTTTTGCGCCATTCGATGGTGTCGCTAGCCTAAGAAA
CCATTATTATCATGACATTAACCTATAAAAATAGGCGTATCACGAGGCCCTTTCGTCTTCACCTCGACAA
TTCGCGCGCGAAGGCGAAGCGGCATGCATTTACGTTGGTACCGACACCATCGAATGGCGCAAAACCTTTC
GCGGTATGGCATGATAGCGCCCGGAAGAGAGTCAATTCAGGGTGGTGAATGTGAAACCAGTAACGTTATA
CGATGTCGCAGAGTATGCCGGTGTCTCTTATCAGACCGTTTCCCGCGTGGTGAACCAGGCCAGCCACGTT
TCTGCGAAAACGCGGGAAAAAGTGGAAGCGGCGATGGCGGAGCTCAATTACATTCCCAACCGCGTGGCAC
AACAACTGGCGGGCAAAGCGAGCCATACCATTGGCATGTTGATCACTGCCAGTACCAATCCTTTCTATTC
AGAACTGGTGCGTGGCGTTGAACGCAGCTGCTTCGAACGCGGTTATAGTCTCGTCCTTTGCAATACCGAA
GGCGATGAACAGCGGATGAATCGCAATCTGGAAACGCTGATGCAAAAACGCGTTGATGGCTTGCTGTTAC
TGTGCACCGAAACGCATCAACCTTCGCGTGAAATCATGCAACGTTATCCGACAGTGCCTACTGTGATGAT
GGACTGGGCTCCGTTCGATGGCGACAGCGATCTTATTCAGGATAACTCGTTGCTGGGCGGAGACTTAGCA
ACGCAATATCTGATCGATAAAGGTCATACCCGTATCGCCTGTATTACCGGCCCGCTGGATAAAACTCCGG
CGCGCCTGCGGTTGGAAGGTTATCGGGCGGCGATGAAACGTGCGGGTCTCAACATTCCTGATGGCTATGA
AGTCACTGGTGATTTTGAATTTAACGGCGGGTTTGACGCTATGCGCCAACTGCTATCACATCCGCTGCGT
CCTCAGGCCGTCTTTACCGGAAATGACGCTATGGCTGTTGGCGTTTACCAGGCGTTATATCAGGCAGAGT
TACAGGTTCCGCAGGATATCGCGGTGATTGGCTATGACGATATCGAACTGGCAAGCTTTATGACGCCACC
ATTAACCACTATCCACCAACCGAAAGATGAACTGGGGGAGCTGGCGATTGATGTACTCATCCATCGGATA
ACCCAGCCGACCCTTCAGCAACAACGATTACAACTTACTCCGATTCTGATGGAACGCGGTTCGGCTTAGT
AACCATGGGCGCAACGCAATTAATGTAAGTTAGCGCGGCCCCACGGGTGCGCATGATCGTGCTCCTGTCG
TTGAGGACCCGGCTAGGCTGGCGGGGTTGCCTTACTGGTTAGCAGAATGAATCACCGATACGCGAGCGAA
CGTGAAGCGACTGCTGCTGCAAAACGTCTGCGACCTGAGCAACAACATGAATGGTCTTCGGTTTCCGTGT
TTCGTAAAGTCTGGAAACGCGGAAGTCAGCGCCCTGCACCATTATGTTCCGGATCTGCATCGCAGGATGC
TGCTGGCTACCCTGTGGAACACCTACATCTGTATTAACGAAGCGCTGGCATTGACCCTGAGTGATTTTTC
TCTGGTCCCGCCGCATCCATACCGCCAGTTGTTTACCCTCACAACGTTCCAGTAACCGGGCATGTTCATC
ATCAGTAACCCGTATCGTGAGCATCCTCTCTCGTTTCATCGGTATCATTACCCCCATGAACAGAAATCCC
CCTTACACGGAGGCATCAGTGACCAAACAGGAAAAAACCGCCCTTAACATGGCCCGCTTTATCAGAAGCC
AGACATTAACGCTTCTGGAGAAACTCAACGAGCTGGACGCGGATGAACAGGCAGACATCTGTGAATCGCT
TCACGACCACGCTGATGAGCTTTACCGCAGCTGCCTCGCGCGTTTCGGTGATGACGGTGAAAACCTCTGA
CACATGCAGCTCCCGGAGACGGTCACAGCTTGTCTGTAAGCGGATGCCGGGAGCAGACAAGCCCGTCAGG
GCGCGTCAGCGGGTGTTGGCGGGTGTCGGGGCGCAGCCATGACCCAGTCACGTAGCGATAGCGGAGTGTA
TACTGGCTTAACTATGCGGCATCAGAGCAGATTGTACTGAGAGTGCACCATATATGCGGTGTGAAATACC
GCACAGATGCGTAAGGAGAAAATACCGCATCAGGCGCTCTTCCGCTTCCTCGCTCACTGACTCGCTGCGC
TCGGTCGTTCGGCTGCGGCGAGCGGTATCAGCTCACTCAAAGGCGGTAATACGGTTATCCACAGAATCAG
GGGATAACGCAGGAAAGAACATGTGAGCAAAAGGCCAGCAAAAGGCCAGGAACCGTAAAAAGGCCGCGTT
GCTGGCGTTTTTCCATAGGCTCCGCCCCCCTGACGAGCATCACAAAAATCGACGCTCAAGTCAGAGGTGG
CGAAACCCGACAGGACTATAAAGATACCAGGCGTTTCCCCCTGGAAGCTCCCTCGTGCGCTCTCCTGTTC
CGACCCTGCCGCTTACCGGATACCTGTCCGCCTTTCTCCCTTCGGGAAGCGTGGCGCTTTCTCATAGCTC
ACGCTGTAGGTATCTCAGTTCGGTGTAGGTCGTTCGCTCCAAGCTGGGCTGTGTGCACGAACCCCCCGTT
CAGCCCGACCGCTGCGCCTTATCCGGTAACTATCGTCTTGAGTCCAACCCGGTAAGACACGACTTATCGC
CACTGGCAGCAGCCACTGGTAACAGGATTAGCAGAGCGAGGTATGTAGGCGGTGCTACAGAGTTCTTGAA
GTGGTGGCCTAACTACGGCTACACTAGAAGGACAGTATTTGGTATCTGCGCTCTGCTGAAGCCAGTTACC
TTCGGAAAAAGAGTTGGTAGCTCTTGATCCGGCAAACAAACCACCGCTGGTAGCGGTGGTTTTTTTGTTT
GCAAGCAGCAGATTACGCGCAGAAAAAAAGGATCTCAAGAAGATCCTTTGATCTTTTCTACGGGGTCTGA
CGCTCAGTGGAACGAAAACTCACGTTAAGGGATTTTGGTCATGAGATTATCAAAAAGGATCTTCACCTAG
ATCCTTTTAAATTAAAAATGAAGTTTTAAATCAATCTAAAGTATATATGAGTAAACTTGGTCTGACAGCT
TGGTCTGACAGTTACGCCCCGCCCTGCCACTCATCGCAGTACTGTTGTAATTCATTAAGCATTCTGCCGA
CATGGAAGCCATCACAGACGGCATGATGAACCTGAATCGCCAGCGGCATCAGCACCTTGTCGCCTTGCGT
ATAATATTTGCCCATCGTGAAAACGGGGGCGAAGAAGTTGTCCATATTGGCCACGTTTAAATCAAAACTG
GTGAAACTCACCCAGGGATTGGCTGAGACGAAAAACATATTCTCAATAAACCCTTTAGGGAAATAGGCCA
GGTTTTCACCGTAACACGCCACATCTTGCGAATATATGTGTAGAAACTGCCGGAAATCGTCGTGGTATTC
ACTCCAGAGCGATGAAAACGTTTCAGTTTGCTCATGGAAAACGGTGTAACAAGGGTGAACACTATCCCAT
ATCACCAGCTCACCGTCTTTCATTGCCATACGGAATTCCGGATGAGCATTCATCAGGCGGGCAAGAATGT
GAATAAAGGCCGGATAAAACTTGTGCTTATTTTTCTTTACGGTCTTTAAAAAGGCCGTAATATCCAGCTG
AACGGTCTGGTTATAGGTACATTGAGCAACTGACTGAAATGCCTCAAAATGTTCTTTACGATGCCATTGG
GATATATCAACGGTGGTATATCCAGTGATTTTTTTCTCCATTTTAGCTTCCTTAGCTCCTGAAAATCTCG
ATAACTCAAAAAATACGCCCGGTAGTGATCTTATTTCATTATGGTGAAAGTTGGAACCTCTTACGTGCCC
GATCAACTTACCAATGCTGTATTTAGAAAAATAAACAAATAGGGGTTCCGCGCACATTTCCCCGAAAAGT
GCCACCTGAAATTGTAAACGTTAATATTTTGTTAAAATTCGCGTTAAATTTTTGTTAAATCAGCTCATTT
TTTAACCAATAGGCCGAAATCGGCAAAATCCCTTATAAATCAAAAGAATAGACCGAGATAGGGT
[37 nt withheld, positions 5315-5351]
AAAGAACGTGGACTCCAACGTCAAAGG
[49 nt withheld, positions 5379-5427]
T
[91 nt withheld, positions 5429-5519]
G
[124 nt withheld, positions 5521-5644]
CCCATTCGCCA
Features (pLannotate 1.2.2; 15 found; start..end, strand, type, name):
     26..73      -  terminator     T7 terminator: transcription terminator for bacteriophage T7 RNA polymerase
     81..130     -  CDS            SET1 (fragment): solubility-enhancement tag derived from T7 phage gene 10B
    140..157     -  CDS            9xHis (fragment): 9xHis affinity tag
    167..1153    -  CDS            cra: CRA_ECOLI - Also known as fruC, fruR, shl. Experimental evidence at protein level: Swiss-Prot protein existence level 1. Global transcriptional regulator, which plays an important role in the regulation of carbon metabolism. Activates transcription of genes encoding biosynthetic and oxidative enzymes (involved in Krebs cycle, glyoxylate shunt and gluconeogenesis, such as ppsA and fbp). Represses genes involved in sugar catabolism, such as fruB, pfkA, pykF and adhE. Binds asymmetrically to the two half-sites of its operator. From Escherichia coli (strain K12).
   1169..1246    -  promoter       lacI promoter: lacI
   1373..1450    +  promoter       lacI promoter: lacI
   1463..2446    +  CDS            rbsR: RBSR_ECOLI - Experimental evidence at protein level: Swiss-Prot protein existence level 1. Transcriptional repressor for the ribose rbsDACBK operon. RbsR binds to a region of perfect dyad symmetry spanning the rbs operon transcriptional start site. The affinity for the rbs operator is reduced by addition of ribose, consistent with ribose being the inducer of the operon. From Escherichia coli (strain K12).
   2562..2942    -  CDS            YPB1_ECOLX: Protein predicted: Swiss-Prot protein existence level 4. From Escherichia coli.
   2959..3150    +  CDS            rop: Rop protein, which maintains plasmids at low copy number; rop
   3252..3394    +  misc_feature   bom: basis of mobility region from pBR322
   3580..4168    -  rep_origin     ori: high-copy-number ColE1/pMB1/pBR322/pUC origin of replication
   4355..5011    -  CDS            cat: CAT_ECOLX - Experimental evidence at protein level: Swiss-Prot protein existence level 1. This enzyme is an effector of chloramphenicol resistance in bacteria. From Escherichia coli. This protein is used as a marker in many commonly used cloning vectors, such as pACYC184.
   5012..5109    -  promoter       cat promoter: promoter of the E. coli cat gene encoding chloramphenicol acetyltransferase
   5128..5162    -  promoter       AmpR promoter (fragment): bla
   5189..5644    -  rep_origin     f1 ori (sequence partly withheld): f1 bacteriophage origin of replication; arrow indicates direction of (+) strand synthesis
