[The description below was written by a language model from this plasmid's Addgene catalogue record and pLannotate feature annotations shown in this document.]
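Description:
pZM3[I:FruR-L,I:RbsR-L] is a bacterial expression plasmid for E. coli, built on a heavily modified pET28b backbone from which the lacI ORF and the T7 expression region were removed (only the T7 terminator remains) and in which kanamycin resistance was replaced by chloramphenicol resistance. The feature table shows a cat gene with its own promoter as the selectable marker, a ColE1/pMB1-type origin accompanied by the rop gene and the bom region, and an f1 phage origin. The catalogue lists it as high copy, although rop normally moderates copy number. The catalogue's size fields (a total smaller than the backbone) are inconsistent with each other and with the depositor's full sequence, which is 5,655 nt.

The payload is a pair of synthetic LacI/GalR-family chimeric repressors, each transcribed from its own copy of the constitutive lacI promoter (PI). The two cassettes are arranged divergently, with the promoters back to back. FruR-L (also called LLhF_Q60S) joins the LacI DNA-binding domain to the ligand-binding domain of FruR (Cra) and carries a Q60S substitution. RbsR-L (LLhR_Q60A) joins the same LacI DNA-binding domain to the RbsR ligand-binding domain and carries Q60A. The automated annotation labels these ORFs as cra and rbsR, reflecting their regulatory domains. Downstream of the FruR-L ORF lie short His-tag and T7 gene 10-derived fragments before the T7 terminator. These are probably pET remnants, and the record does not say whether they are translated.

Because both chimeras should recognise lac operators while responding to different ligands, co-expressing them provides the regulator component for multi-input transcriptional logic gates in synthetic biology. The record does not describe a reporter on this plasmid.
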