Addgene plasmid #60777: pZM3[I:FruR-L,I:RbsR-L]
Purpose: Contains PI driving expression FruR-L, and PI driving expression of RbsR-L.
Depositing lab: Matthew Bennett. Depositing organization: Rice University. Publication: Modular, Multi-Input Transcriptional Logic Gating with Orthogonal LacI/GalR Family Chimeras. Shis DL, Hussain F, Meinhardt S, Swint-Kruse L, Bennett MR. ACS Synth Biol. 2014 Sep 19;3(9):645-51. doi: 10.1021/sb500262f. Epub 2014 Jul 28. PubMed 25035932.
Backbone
  Vector backbone: pET28-b
  Backbone size w/o insert (bp): 3366
  Total vector size (bp): 2289
  Modifications to backbone: Heavily modified pET28b backbone. Deletion of lacI ORF and T7 ORF except for T7 terminator. Antibiotic resistance changed from KanR to CmR.
Growth in bacteria
  Bacterial resistance: Chloramphenicol, 25 μg/mL
  Growth temperature: 37°C
  Growth strain: DH10B
  Copy number: High Copy
Gene/Insert 1
  Gene/Insert name: FruR-L (alt name: LLhF_Q60S)
  Species: Synthetic
  Insert size (bp): 1005
  Mutation: LacI/GalR repressor chimera. LacI DBD with FruR LBD. Contains point mutation Q60S
Gene/Insert 2
  Gene/Insert name: RbsR-L (alt name: LLhR_Q60A)
  Species: Synthetic
  Insert size (bp): 1002
  Mutation: LacI/GalR repressor chimera. LacI DBD with RbsR LBD. Contains point mutation Q60A
Terms and licenses: Academic/Nonprofit Terms; Industry Terms: Not Available to Industry
Depositor comments: FruR-L and RbsR-L also described as LLhF_Q60S and LLhR_Q60A respectively in PLoS One. 2013 Dec 30;8(12):e83502. doi: 10.1371/journal.pone.0083502. eCollection 2013. Rheostats and toggle switches for modulating protein function. Meinhardt S, Manley MW Jr, Parente DJ, Swint-Kruse L.
How to cite: pZM3[I:FruR-L,I:RbsR-L] was a gift from Matthew Bennett (Addgene plasmid # 60777 ; http://n2t.net/addgene:60777 ; RRID:Addgene_60777)
