>Addgene plasmid #60777 | pZM3[I:FruR-L,I:RbsR-L] | addgene partial sequence | sequence record 115372 | T7term 5'-GCTAGTTATTGCTCAGCGG-3'
GCAGCCGGATCTCAGTGGTGGTGGTGGTGGTGCTCGAGTTAGCTACGGCTGAGCACGCCGCGGCGATAGA
GATTACGTTTAATGCGCGTTAAACCAGGTTTTGGCTTACGCGGTTCGTCCAGGCTTGCCAGGACAATCTC
CAGCACACGCTCTGCGACATCGCGGTGACGTTGAGCCACTGCCAGCACCGGACACTGTAAGAAGTCGAGC
AGTTCGTTATCGCCAAAGGTGGCAATTGCCAGGTCAGAAGGCAGTTTGCCGTCGCGACGCAGCGTGACAT
CCATCACTCCTTGCAACAACGCAAACGACGTTGTGAACAGCGCCTGCGGCATCGGATGCGTTTCCAGCCA
TTTTTCGAATAACTGGGCAGCCGCCTCCCGCTCATAGCTGTTGGCATACAGGAAATGCACTTCGCGCGGA
TCATCTTTCCAGGCAGTACGGAAACCTTGTTCACGCAGGAAGCTGACAGAAAGCTCCGGTAGCGCACCAA
GATAAAGCACCGTCTCGGCGGGAAACTTACGTAACTCTTCCGCCAGCATTTCGGCATCATCCTGATCGGC
ACCAACCACGCTGGTGAAGTGTTCACGATCGAGGGCGCGGTCCAGCGCGACAATCGGGAACGGGTCGTTA
GCCCAGCGTTGATAAAAAGGATGCTCAGGAGGCAACGACGTCGAAACAATAATGGCATCAACCTGACGCT
GTAAAAGGTGCTCAATGCACCGCATTTCGTTGTCTGGCTGATCTTCTGAGCAGGCAATCAGCAGTTGATA
ACCCCGTTGCCGCGCCTGGCGTTCAAGATAGTTAGCGATGCGGGTATAGCTGGTGTTCTCCAGATCGGGG
ATCACAAG
