>Addgene plasmid #60777 | pZM3[I:FruR-L,I:RbsR-L] | addgene partial sequence | sequence record 118405 | pJFRC-F 5'-ATAATGGTGCAGGGCGCTGAC-3'
AAACCGAAGACCATTCATGTTGTTGCTCAGGTCGCAGACGTTTTGCAGCAGCAGTCGCTTCACGTTCGCT
CGCGTATCGGTGATTCATTCTGCTAACCAGTAAGGCAACCCCGCCAGCCTAGCCGGGTCCTCAACGACAG
GAGCACGATCATGCGCACCCGTGGGGCCGCGCTAACTTACATTAATTGCGTGCGCCATGGCTAAGCCGAA
CCGCGTTCCATCAGAATCGGAGTAAGTTGTAATCGTTGTTGCTGAAGGGTCGGCTGGGTTATCCGATGGA
TGAGTACATCAATCGCCAGCTCCCCCAGTTCATCTTTCGGTTGGTGGATAGTGGTTAATGGTGGCGTCAT
AAAGCTTGCCAGTTCGATATCGTCATAGCCAATCACCGCGATATCCTGCGGAACCTGTAACTCTGCCTGA
TATAACGCCTGGTAAACGCCAACAGCCATAGCGTCATTTCCGGTAAAGACGGCCTGAGGACGCAGCGGAT
GTGATAGCAGTTGGCGCATAGCGTCAAACCCGCCGTTAAATTCAAAATCACCAGTGACTTCATAGCCATC
AGGAATGTTGAGACCCGCACGTTTCATCGCCGCCCGATAACCTTCCAACCGCAGGCGCGCCGGAGTTTTA
TCCAGCGGGCCGGTAATACAGGCGATACGGGTATGACCTTTATCGATCAGATATTGCGTTGCTAAGTCTC
CGCCCAGCAACGAGTTATCCTGAATAAGATCGCTGTCGCCATCGAACGGAGCCCAGTCCATCATCACAGT
AGGCACTGTCGGATAACGTTGCATGATTTCACGCGAAGGTTGATGCGTTTCGGTGCACAGTAACAGCAAG
CCATCAACGCGTTTTTGCATCAGCGTTTCCAGATTGCGATTCATCCGCTGTTCATCGCCTTC
